>Addgene plasmid #183447 | pCAG ERT2-Cre-ERT2 lox | addgene full sequence | sequence record 360204 | Addgene Partial NGS Result
GGTCGACATTGATTATTGACTAGTTATTAATAGTAATCAATTACGGGGTCATTAGTTCATAGCCCATATA
TGGAGTTCCGCGTTACATAACTTACGGTAAATGGCCCGCCTGGCTGACCGCCCAACGACCCCCGCCCATT
GACGTCAATAATGACGTATGTTCCCATAGTAACGCCAATAGGGACTTTCCATTGACGTCAATGGGTGGAG
TATTTACGGTAAACTGCCCACTTGGCAGTACATCAAGTGTATCATATGCCAAGTACGCCCCCTATTGACG
TCAATGACGGTAAATGGCCCGCCTGGCATTATGCCCAGTACATGACCTTATGGGACTTTCCTACTTGGCA
GTACATCTACGTATTAGTCATCGCTATTACCATGGTCGAGGTGAGCCCCACGTTCTGCTTCACTCTCCCC
ATCTCCCCCCCCTCCCCACCCCCAATTTTGTATTTATTTATTTTTTAATTATTTTGTGCAGCGATGGGGG
CGGGGGGGGGGGGGGGGCGCGCCRGGSGGGGSGGGGSGGGGSGGGGGGSGGGGSGGGGCGAGGCGGAGAG
GTGCGGCGGCAGCCAATCAGAGCGGCGCGCTCCGAAAGTTTCCTTTTATGGCGAGGCGGCGGCGGCGGCG
GCCCTATAAAAAGCGAAGCGCGCGGCGGGCGGGAGTCGCTGCGCGCTGCCTTCGCCCCGTGCCCCGCTCC
GCCGCCGCCTCGCGCCGCCCGCCCCGGCTCTGACTGACCGCGTTACTCCCACAGGTGAGCGGGCGGGACG
GCCCTTCTCCTCCGGGCTGTAATTAGCGCTTGGTTTAATGACGGCTTGTTTCTTTTCTGTGGCTGCGTGA
AAGCCTTGAGGGGCTCCGGGAGGGCCCTTTGTGCGGGGGGAGCGGCTCGGGGGGTGCGTGCGTGTGTGTG
TGCGTGGGGAGCGCCGCGTGCGGCTCCGCGCTGCCCGGCGGCTGTGAGCGCTGCGGGCGCGGCGCGGGGC
TTTGTGCGCTCCGCAGTGTGCGCGAGGGGAGCGCGGCCGGGGGCGGTGCCCCGCGGTGCGGGGGGGGCTG
CGAGGGGAACAAAGGCTGCGTGCGGGGTGTGTGCGTGGGGGGGTGAGCAGGGGGTGTGGGCGCGTCGGTC
GGGCTGCAACCCCCCCTGCACCCCCCTCCCCGAGTTGCTGAGCACGGCCCGGCTTCGGGTGCGGGGCTCC
GTACGGGGCGTGGCGCGGGGCTCGCCGTGCCGGGCGGGGGGTGGCGGCAGGTGGGGGTGCCGGGCGGGGC
GGGGCCGCCTCGGGCCGGGGAGGGCTCGGGGGAGGGGCGCGGCGGCCCCCGGAGCGCCGGCGGCTGTCGA
GGCGCGGCGAGCCGCAGCCATTGCCTTTTATGGTAATCGTGCGAGAGGGCGCAGGGACTTCCTTTGTCCC
AAATCTGTGCGGAGCCGAAATCTGGGAGGCGCCGCCGCACCCCCTCTAGCGGGCGCGGGGCGAAGCGGTG
CGGCGCCGGCAGGAAGGAAATGGGCGGGGAGGGCCTTCGTGCGTCGCCGCGCCGCCGTCCCCTTCTCCCT
CTCCAGCCTCGGGGCTGTCCGCGGGGGGACGGCTGCCTTCGGGGGGGACGGGGCAGGGCGGGGTTCGGCT
TCTGGCGTGTGACCGGCGGCTCTAGAGCCTCTGCTAACCATGTTCATGCCTTCTTCTTTTTCCTACAGCT
CCTGGGCAACGTGCTGGTTATTGTGCTGTCTCATCATTTTGGCAAAGGCTAGCATAACTTCGTATAGCAT
ACATTATACGAAGTTATGAATTCCCGGGTGAGCCGCCACCATGGCTGGAGACATGAGAGCTGCCAACCTT
TGGCCAAGCCCGCTCATGATCAAACGCTCTAAGAAGAACAGCCTGGCCTTGTCCCTGACGGCCGACCAGA
TGGTCAGTGCCTTGTTGGATGCTGAGCCCCCCATACTCTATTCCGAGTATGATCCTACCAGACCCTTCAG
TGAAGCTTCGATGATGGGCTTACTGACCAACCTGGCAGACAGGGAGCTGGTTCACATGATCAACTGGGCG
AAGAGGGTGCCAGGCTTTGTGGATTTGACCCTCCATGATCAGGTCCACCTTCTAGAATGTGCCTGGCTAG
AGATCCTGATGATTGGTCTCGTCTGGCGCTCCATGGAGCACCCAGTGAAGCTACTGTTTGCTCCTAACTT
GCTCTTGGACAGGAACCAGGGAAAATGTGTAGAGGGCATGGTGGAGATCTTCGACATGCTGCTGGCTACA
TCATCTCGGTTCCGCATGATGAATCTGCAGGGAGAGGAGTTTGTGTGCCTCAAATCTATTATTTTGCTTA
ATTCTGGAGTGTACACATTTCTGTCCAGCACCCTGAAGTCTCTGGAAGAGAAGGACCATATCCACCGAGT
CCTGGACAAGATCACAGACACTTTGATCCACCTGATGGCCAAGGCAGGCCTGACCCTGCAGCAGCAGCAC
CAGCGGCTGGCCCAGCTCCTCCTCATCCTCTCCCACATCAGGCACATGAGTAACAAAGGCATGGAGCATC
TGTACAGCATGAAGTGCAAGAACGTGGTGCCCCTCTATGACCTGCTGCTGGAGGCGGCGGACGCCCACCG
CCTACATGCGCCCACTAGCCGTGGAGGGGCATCCGTGGAGGAGACGGACCAAAGCCACTTGGCCACTGCG
GGCTCTACTTCATCGCATTCCTTGCAAAAGTATTACATCACGGGGGAGGCAGAGGGTTTCCCTGCCACAG
CTGTCGACAATTTACTGACCGTACACCAAAATTTGCCTGCATTACCGGTCGATGCAACGAGTGATGAGGT
TCGCAAGAACCTGATGGACATGTTCAGGGATCGCCAGGCGTTTTCTGAGCATACCTGGAAAATGCTTCTG
TCCGTTTGCCGGTCGTGGGCGGCATGGTGCAAGTTGAATAACCGGAAATGGTTTCCCGCAGAACCTGAAG
ATGTTCGCGATTATCTTCTATATCTTCAGGCGCGCGGTCTGGCAGTAAAAACTATCCAGCAACATTTGGG
CCAGCTAAACATGCTTCATCGTCGGTCCGGGCTGCCACGACCAAGTGACAGCAATGCTGTTTCACTGGTT
ATGCGGCGGATCCGAAAAGAAAACGTTGATGCCGGTGAACGTGCAAAACAGGCTCTAGCGTTCGAACGCA
CTGATTTCGACCAGGTTCGTTCACTCATGGAAAATAGCGATCGCTGCCAGGATATACGTAATCTGGCATT
TCTGGGGATTGCTTATAACACCCTGTTACGTATAGCCGAAATTGCCAGGATCAGGGTTAAAGATATCTCA
CGTACTGACGGTGGGAGAATGTTAATCCATATTGGCAGAACGAAAACGCTGGTTAGCACCGCAGGTGTAG
AGAAGGCACTTAGCCTGGGGGTAACTAAACTGGTCGAGCGATGGATTTCCGTCTCTGGTGTAGCTGATGA
TCCGAATAACTACCTGTTTTGCCGGGTCAGAAAAAATGGTGTTGCCGCGCCATCTGCCACCAGCCAGCTA
TCAACTCGCGCCCTGGAAGGGATTTTTGAAGCAACTCATCGATTGATTTACGGCGCTAAGGATGACTCTG
GTCAGAGATACCTGGCCTGGTCTGGACACAGTGCCCGTGTCGGAGCCGCGCGAGATATGGCCCGCGCTGG
AGTTTCAATACCGGAGATCATGCAAGCTGGTGGCTGGACCAATGTAAATATTGTCATGAACTATATCCGT
AACCTGGATAGTGAAACAGGGGCAATGGTGCGCCTGCTGGAAGATGGCGATCTCGAGCCATCTGCTGGAG
ACATGAGAGCTGCCAACCTTTGGCCAAGCCCGCTCATGATCAAACGCTCTAAGAAGAACAGCCTGGCCTT
GTCCCTGACGGCCGACCAGATGGTCAGTGCCTTGTTGGATGCTGAGCCCCCCATACTCTATTCCGAGTAT
GATCCTACCAGACCCTTCAGTGAAGCTTCGATGATGGGCTTACTGACCAACCTGGCAGACAGGGAGCTGG
TTCACATGATCAACTGGGCGAAGAGGGTGCCAGGCTTTGTGGATTTGACCCTCCATGATCAGGTCCACCT
TCTAGAATGTGCCTGGCTAGAGATCCTGATGATTGGTCTCGTCTGGCGCTCCATGGAGCACCCAGTGAAG
CTACTGTTTGCTCCTAACTTGCTCTTGGACAGGAACCAGGGAAAATGTGTAGAGGGCATGGTGGAGATCT
TCGACATGCTGCTGGCTACATCATCTCGGTTCCGCATGATGAATCTGCAGGGAGAGGAGTTTGTGTGCCT
CAAATCTATTATTTTGCTTAATTCTGGAGTGTACACATTTCTGTCCAGCACCCTGAAGTCTCTGGAAGAG
AAGGACCATATCCACCGAGTCCTGGACAAGATCACAGACACTTTGATCCACCTGATGGCCAAGGCAGGCC
TGACCCTGCAGCAGCAGCACCAGCGGCTGGCCCAGCTCCTCCTCATCCTCTCCCACATCAGGCACATGAG
TAACAAAGGCATGGAGCATCTGTACAGCATGAAGTGCAAGAACGTGGTGCCCCTCTATGACCTGCTGCTG
GAGGCGGCGGACGCCCACCGCCTACATGCGCCCACTAGCCGTGGAGGGGCATCCGTGGAGGAGACGGACC
AAAGCCACTTGGCCACTGCGGGCTCTACTTCATCGCATTCCTTGCAAAAGTATTACATCACGGGGGAGGC
AGAGGGTTTCCCTGCCACAGCTTGATAGCGGCCGCATAACTTCGTATAGCATACATTATACGAAGTTATG
GCCGCACTCCTCAGGTGCAGGCTGCCTATCAGAAGGTGGTGGCTGGTGTGGCCAATGCCCTGGCTCACAA
ATACCACTGAGATCTTTTTCCCTCTGCCAAAAATTATGGGGACATCATGAAGCCCCTTGAGCATCTGACT
TCTGGCTAATAAAGGAAATTTATTTTCATTGCAATAGTGTGTTGGAATTTTTTGTGTCTCTCACTCGGAA
GGACATATGGGAGGGCAAATCATTTAAAACATCAGAATGAGTATTTGGTTTAGAGTTTGGCAACATATGC
CCATATGCTGGCTGCCATGAACAAAGGTTGGCTATAAAGAGGTCATCAGTATATGAAACAGCCCCCTGCT
GTCCATTCCTTATTCCATAGAAAAGCCTTGACTTGAGGTTAGATTTTTTTTATATTTTGTTTTGTGTTAT
TTTTTTCTTTAACATCCCTAAAATTTTCCTTACATGTTTTACTAGCCAGATTTTTCCTCCTCTCCTGACT
ACTCCCAGTCATAGCTGTCCCTCTTCTCTTATGGAGATCCCTCGACCTGCAGCCCAAGCTTGGCGTAATC
ATGGTCATAGCTGTTTCCTGTGTGAAATTGTTATCCGCTCACAATTCCACACAACATACGAGCCGGAAGC
ATAAAGTGTAAAGCCTGGGGTGCCTAATGAGTGAGCTAACTCACATTAATTGCGTTGCGCTCACTGCCCG
CTTTCCAGTCGGGAAACCTGTCGTGCCAGCGGATCCGCATCTCAATTAGTCAGCAACCATAGTCCCGCCC
CTAACTCCGCCCATCCCGCCCCTAACTCCGCCCAGTTCCGCCCATTCTCCGCCCCATGGCTGACTAATTT
TTTTTATTTATGCAGAGGCCGAGGCCGCCTCGGCCTCTGAGCTATTCCAGAAGTAGTGAGGAGGCTTTTT
TGGAGGCCTAGGCTTTTGCAAAAAGCTAACTTGTTTATTGCAGCTTATAATGGTTACAAATAAAGCAATA
GCATCACAAATTTCACAAATAAAGCATTTTTTTCACTGCATTCTAGTTGTGGTTTGTCCAAACTCATCAA
TGTATCTTATCATGTCTGGATCCGCTGCATTAATGAATCGGCCAACGCGCGGGGAGAGGCGGTTTGCGTA
TTGGGCGCTCTTCCGCTTCCTCGCTCACTGACTCGCTGCGCTCGGTCGTTCGGCTGCGGCGAGCGGTATC
AGCTCACTCAAAGGCGGTAATACGGTTATCCACAGAATCAGGGGATAACGCAGGAAAGAACATGTGAGCA
AAAGGCCAGCAAAAGGCCAGGAACCGTAAAAAGGCCGCGTTGCTGGCGTTTTTCCATAGGCTCCGCCCCC
CTGACGAGCATCACAAAAATCGACGCTCAAGTCAGAGGTGGCGAAACCCGACAGGACTATAAAGATACCA
GGCGTTTCCCCCTGGAAGCTCCCTCGTGCGCTCTCCTGTTCCGACCCTGCCGCTTACCGGATACCTGTCC
GCCTTTCTCCCTTCGGGAAGCGTGGCGCTTTCTCATAGCTCACGCTGTAGGTATCTCAGTTCGGTGTAGG
TCGTTCGCTCCAAGCTGGGCTGTGTGCACGAACCCCCCGTTCAGCCCGACCGCTGCGCCTTATCCGGTAA
CTATCGTCTTGAGTCCAACCCGGTAAGACACGACTTATCGCCACTGGCAGCAGCCACTGGTAACAGGATT
AGCAGAGCGAGGTATGTAGGCGGTGCTACAGAGTTCTTGAAGTGGTGGCCTAACTACGGCTACACTAGAA
GAACAGTATTTGGTATCTGCGCTCTGCTGAAGCCAGTTACCTTCGGAAAAAGAGTTGGTAGCTCTTGATC
CGGCAAACAAACCACCGCTGGTAGCGGTGGTTTTTTTGTTTGCAAGCAGCAGATTACGCGCAGAAAAAAA
GGATCTCAAGAAGATCCTTTGATCTTTTCTACGGGGTCTGACGCTCAGTGGAACGAAAACTCACGTTAAG
GGATTTTGGTCATGAGATTATCAAAAAGGATCTTCACCTAGATCCTTTTAAATTAAAAATGAAGTTTTAA
ATCAATCTAAAGTATATATGAGTAAACTTGGTCTGACAGTTACCAATGCTTAATCAGTGAGGCACCTATC
TCAGCGATCTGTCTATTTCGTTCATCCATAGTTGCCTGACTCCCCGTCGTGTAGATAACTACGATACGGG
AGGGCTTACCATCTGGCCCCAGTGCTGCAATGATACCGCGAGACCCACGCTCACCGGCTCCAGATTTATC
AGCAATAAACCAGCCAGCCGGAAGGGCCGAGCGCAGAAGTGGTCCTGCAACTTTATCCGCCTCCATCCAG
TCTATTAATTGTTGCCGGGAAGCTAGAGTAAGTAGTTCGCCAGTTAATAGTTTGCGCAACGTTGTTGCCA
TTGCTACAGGCATCGTGGTGTCACGCTCGTCGTTTGGTATGGCTTCATTCAGCTCCGGTTCCCAACGATC
AAGGCGAGTTACATGATCCCCCATGTTGTGCAAAAAAGCGGTTAGCTCCTTCGGTCCTCCGATCGTTGTC
AGAAGTAAGTTGGCCGCAGTGTTATCACTCATGGTTATGGCAGCACTGCATAATTCTCTTACTGTCATGC
CATCCGTAAGATGCTTTTCTGTGACTGGTGAGTACTCAACCAAGTCATTCTGAGAATAGTGTATGCGGCG
ACCGAGTTGCTCTTGCCCGGCGTCAATACGGGATAATACCGCGCCACATAGCAGAACTTTAAAAGTGCTC
ATCATTGGAAAACGTTCTTCGGGGCGAAAACTCTCAAGGATCTTACCGCTGTTGAGATCCAGTTCGATGT
AACCCACTCGTGCACCCAACTGATCTTCAGCATCTTTTACTTTCACCAGCGTTTCTGGGTGAGCAAAAAC
AGGAAGGCAAAATGCCGCAAAAAAGGGAATAAGGGCGACACGGAAATGTTGAATACTCATACTCTTCCTT
TTTCAATATTATTGAAGCATTTATCAGGGTTATTGTCTCATGAGCGGATACATATTTGAATGTATTTAGA
AAAATAAACAAATAGGGGTTCCGCGCACATTTCCCCGAAAAGTGCCACCTG
Features (pLannotate 1.2.2; 21 found; start..end, strand, type, name):
      5..384     +  enhancer       CMV enhancer: human cytomegalovirus immediate early enhancer
    386..661     +  promoter       chicken β-actin promoter: No description available
    662..1678    +  intron         chimeric intron: chimera between introns from chicken β-actin and rabbit β-globin
   1734..1767    +  protein_bind   loxP: Cre-mediated recombination occurs in the 8-bp core sequence (GCATACAT). Cre recombinase
   1794..2729    +  CDS            ERT2: mutated ligand-binding domain of the human estrogen receptor (Feil et al., 1997)
   2738..3761    +  CDS            Cre (fragment): site-specific recombinase Cre is a site-specific recombinase from bacteriophage P1. Recombination occurs at loxP sequences.
   3774..4709    +  CDS            ERT2: mutated ligand-binding domain of the human estrogen receptor (Feil et al., 1997)
   4726..4759    +  protein_bind   loxP: Cre-mediated recombination occurs in the 8-bp core sequence (GCATACAT). Cre recombinase
   4766..4837    +  CDS            HBB (fragment): HBB_PONPY - Experimental evidence at transcript level: Swiss-Prot protein existence level 2. Involved in oxygen transport from the lung to the various peripheral tissues. From Pongo pygmaeus (Bornean orangutan).
   4908..4963    +  polyA_signal   β-globin poly(A) signal: rabbit β-globin polyadenylation signal (Gil and Proudfoot, 1987)
   5348..5364    -  protein_bind   lac operator: The lac repressor binds to the lac operator to inhibit transcription in E. coli. This inhibition can be relieved by adding lactose or isopropyl-β-D-thiogalactopyranoside (IPTG). lac repressor encoded by lacI
   5372..5402    -  promoter       lac promoter: promoter for the E. coli lac operon
   5417..5438    -  protein_bind   CAP binding site: CAP binding activates transcription in the presence of cAMP. E. coli catabolite activator protein
   5451..5490    -  CDS            lacI (fragment): lac repressor; lacI; The lac repressor binds to the lac operator to inhibit transcription in E. coli. This inhibition can be relieved by adding lactose or isopropyl-β-D-thiogalactopyranoside (IPTG).
   5497..5519    +  promoter       SV40 promoter (fragment): SV40 enhancer and early promoter
   5543..5678    +  rep_origin     SV40 ori: SV40 origin of replication
   5698..5832    +  polyA_signal   SV40 poly(A) signal: SV40 polyadenylation signal
   5834..5888    -  CDS            lacI (fragment): lac repressor; lacI; The lac repressor binds to the lac operator to inhibit transcription in E. coli. This inhibition can be relieved by adding lactose or isopropyl-β-D-thiogalactopyranoside (IPTG).
   6071..6659    -  rep_origin     ori: high-copy-number ColE1/pMB1/pBR322/pUC origin of replication
   6830..7690    -  CDS            AmpR: β-lactamase; bla; confers resistance to ampicillin, carbenicillin, and related antibiotics
   7691..7795    -  promoter       AmpR promoter: bla
