[The description below was written by a language model from this plasmid's Addgene catalogue record and pLannotate feature annotations shown in this document.]
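Description:
pCAG ERT2-Cre-ERT2 lox is a mammalian expression plasmid built on a pCAG backbone that delivers a self-inactivating ("CreOFF"), tamoxifen-inducible Cre recombinase. It is maintained in E. coli through a high-copy ColE1/pUC-type origin and selected with ampicillin via the AmpR (β-lactamase) gene and its native promoter. The backbone also carries remnants of lac regulatory sequences, along with an SV40 origin of replication and SV40 polyadenylation signal. No mammalian selection marker is annotated.

The expression cassette is driven by the CAG promoter, annotated as the CMV immediate-early enhancer, the chicken β-actin promoter and a chimeric β-actin/β-globin intron, which gives strong, broadly active transcription in mammalian cells. Downstream lies a synthetic fusion in which Cre is flanked on both sides by ERT2, the mutated ligand-binding domain of the human estrogen receptor. The transcript is terminated by a rabbit β-globin poly(A) signal. The short "HBB" match just before the signal most likely reflects globin-derived sequence in that 3′ region. Double ERT2 fusions keep Cre inactive until tamoxifen or its active metabolite is supplied, giving tight temporal control. The whole coding region is bracketed by two loxP sites in the same orientation, so once Cre is activated it can excise its own coding sequence from the plasmid. This shuts off further recombinase production and limits prolonged Cre exposure.

The associated publication concerns sequential CRISPR/Cas9 gene editing for duplex labelling and manipulation of neuronal proteins, which suggests use as a timed Cre switch, though the record does not describe this plasmid's exact role. The sequence is noted as a partial NGS result, so the annotated 7,821 nt may not be fully verified.
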