Addgene plasmid #183447: pCAG ERT2-Cre-ERT2 lox
Purpose: CreOFF tamoxifen-inducible Cre
Depositing lab: Harold MacGillavry. Depositing organization: Utrecht University. Publication: Duplex Labeling and Manipulation of Neuronal Proteins Using Sequential CRISPR/Cas9 Gene Editing. Droogers WJ, Willems J, MacGillavry HD, de Jong APH. eNeuro. 2022 Jul 18;9(4):ENEURO.0056-22.2022. doi: 10.1523/ENEURO.0056-22.2022. PubMed 35851300.
Backbone
  Vector backbone: pCAG
  Vector type: Mammalian Expression
Growth in bacteria
  Bacterial resistance: Ampicillin, 100 μg/mL
  Growth temperature: 37°C
  Growth strain: DH5alpha
  Copy number: High Copy
Gene/Insert
  Gene/Insert name: ERT2-Cre-ERT2
  Species: Synthetic
  Cloning method: Gibson Cloning
Terms and licenses: Academic/Nonprofit Terms; Industry Terms: Not Available to Industry
Depositor comments: Please visit https://www.biorxiv.org/content/10.1101/2022.01.02.474730v1 for bioRxiv preprint.
How to cite: pCAG ERT2-Cre-ERT2 lox was a gift from Harold MacGillavry (Addgene plasmid # 183447 ; http://n2t.net/addgene:183447 ; RRID:Addgene_183447)
